>Addgene plasmid #154696 | pEPYC1CB0437 | addgene full sequence | sequence record 318519 | Addgene NGS Result
AGCGGGCCGGGAGGGTTCGAGAAGGGGGGGCACCCCCCTTCGGCGTGCGCGGTCACGCGCACAGGGCGCA
GCCCTGGTTAAAAACAAGGTTTATAAATATTGGTTTAAAAGCAGGTTAAAAGACAGGTTAGCGGTGGCCG
AAAAACGGGCGGAAACCCTTGCAAATGCTGGATTTTCTGCCTGTGGACAGCCCCTCAAATGTCAATAGGT
GCGCCCCTCATCTGTCAGCACTCTGCCCCTCAAGTGTCAAGGATCGCGCCCCTCATCTGTCAGTAGTCGC
GCCCCTCAAGTGTCAATACCGCAGGGCACTTATCCCCAGGCTTGTCCACATCATCTGTGGGAAACTCGCG
TAAAATCAGGCGTTTTCGCCGATTTGCGAGGCTGGCCAGCTCCACGTCGCCGGCCGAAATCGAGCCTGCC
CCTCATCTGTCAACGCCGCGCCGGGTGAGTCGGCCCCTCAAGTGTCAACGTCCGCCCCTCATCTGTCAGT
GAGGGCCAAGTTTTCCGCGAGGTATCCACAACGCCGGCGGCCGCGGTGTCTCGCACACGGCTTCGACGGC
GTTTCTGGCGCGTTTGCAGGGCCATAGACGGCCGCCAGCCCAGCGGCGAGGGCAACCAGCCCGGTGAGCG
TCGCAAAGGAGATCCTGATCTGACTGATGGGCTGCCTGTATCGAGTGGTGATTTTGTGCCGAGCTGCCGG
TCGGGGAGCTGTTGGCTGGCTGGTGGCAGGATATATTGTGGTGTAAACAAATTGACGCTTAGACAACTTA
ATAACACATTGCGGACGTTTTTAATGTACTGGGGTGGATGCAGTGGGCCCCACTCTGTGAAGACAATGCC
GAATTCGGATCCGGAGGGAGGCGTGTCGTTTTAGTGAGGTGGTGGAGCACGACATGGTGGAGCACGACAT
GGTGGAGCACGACACTATATAAGGTTTTGCTATTCATTGAAAGCAGTAGTGACTGATTTGTATATAATGT
ACTGTATTTTTACAACAATTACCAACAACAACAAACAACAAACAACATTACAATTACTATTTACAATTAC
AATGGAGGACGCCAAAAACATAAAGAAAGGCCCGGCGCCATTCTATCCGCTGGAAGATGGAACCGCTGGA
GAGCAACTGCATAAGGCTATGAAGAGATACGCCCTGGTTCCTGGAACAATTGCTTTTACAGATGCACATA
TCGAGGTGGACATCACTTACGCTGAGTACTTCGAAATGTCCGTTCGGTTGGCAGAAGCTATGAAACGATA
TGGGCTGAATACAAATCACAGAATCGTCGTATGCAGTGAAAACTCTCTTCAATTCTTTATGCCGGTGTTG
GGCGCGTTATTTATCGGAGTTGCAGTTGCGCCCGCGAACGACATTTATAATGAACGTGAATTGCTCAACA
GTATGGGCATTTCGCAGCCTACCGTGGTGTTCGTTTCCAAAAAGGGGTTGCAAAAAATTTTGAACGTGCA
AAAAAAGCTCCCAATCATCCAAAAAATTATTATCATGGATTCTAAAACGGATTACCAGGGATTTCAGTCG
ATGTACACGTTCGTCACATCTCATCTACCTCCCGGTTTTAATGAATACGATTTTGTGCCAGAGTCCTTCG
ATAGGGACAAGACAATTGCACTGATCATGAACTCCTCTGGATCTACTGGTCTGCCTAAAGGTGTCGCTCT
GCCTCATAGAACTGCCTGCGTGAGATTCTCGCATGCCAGAGATCCTATTTTTGGCAATCAAATCATTCCG
GATACTGCGATTTTAAGTGTTGTTCCATTCCATCACGGTTTTGGAATGTTTACTACACTCGGATATTTGA
TATGTGGATTTCGAGTCGTCTTAATGTATAGATTTGAAGAAGAACTGTTTCTGAGGAGCCTTCAGGATTA
CAAGATTCAAAGTGCGCTGCTGGTGCCAACCCTATTCTCCTTCTTCGCCAAAAGCACTCTGATTGACAAA
TACGATTTATCTAATTTACACGAAATTGCTTCTGGTGGCGCTCCCCTCTCTAAGGAAGTCGGGGAAGCGG
TTGCCAAGAGGTTCCATCTGCCAGGTATCAGGCAAGGATATGGGCTCACTGAGACTACATCAGCTATTCT
GATTACACCCGAGGGGGATGATAAACCGGGCGCGGTCGGTAAAGTTGTTCCATTTTTTGAAGCGAAGGTT
GTGGATCTGGATACCGGGAAAACGCTGGGCGTTAATCAAAGAGGCGAACTGTGTGTGAGAGGTCCTATGA
TTATGTCCGGTTATGTAAACAATCCGGAAGCGACCAACGCCTTGATTGACAAGGATGGATGGCTACATTC
TGGAGACATAGCTTACTGGGACGAGGACGAACACTTCTTCATCGTTGACCGCCTGAAGTCTCTGATTAAG
TACAAAGGCTATCAGGTGGCTCCCGCTGAATTGGAATCCATCTTGCTCCAACACCCCAACATCTTCGACG
CAGGTGTCGCAGGTCTGCCCGACGATGACGCCGGTGAACTTCCCGCCGCCGTTGTTGTTTTGGAGCACGG
AAAGACGATGACGGAAAAAGAGATCGTGGATTACGTCGCCAGTCAAGTAACAACCGCGAAAAAGTTGCGC
GGAGGAGTTGTGTTTGTGGACGAAGTACCGAAAGGTCTTACCGGAAAACTCGACGCAAGAAAAATCAGAG
AGATCCTCATAAAGGCCAAGAAGGGCGGAAAGATCGCCGTGGGTTCGGATTATAAGGACCATGACGGAGA
CTATAAGGACCATGACCTCGACGCTGCAGCAGCGGATTATAAGGACGATGACGATAAGTGAGCTTGTCCT
GCTTTAATGAGATATGCGAGAAGCCTATGATCGCATGATATTTGCTTTCAATTCTGTTGTGCACGTTGTA
AAAAACCTGAGCATGTGTAGCTCAGATCCTTACCGCCGGTTTCGGTTCATTCTAATGAATATATCACCCG
TTACTATCGTATTTTTATGAATAATATTCTCCGTTCAATTTACTGATTGTACCCTACTACTTATATGTAC
AATATTAAAATGAAAACAATATATTGTGCTGAATAGGTTTATAGCGACATCTATGATAGAGCGCCACAAT
AACAAACAATTGCGTTTTATTATTACAAATCCAATTTTAAAAAAAGCGGCAGAACCGGTCAAACCTAAAA
GACTGATTACATAAATCTTATTCAAATTTCAAAAGTGCCCCAGGGGCTAGTATCTACGACACACCGAGCG
GCGAACTAATAACGCTCACTGAAGGGAACTCCGGTTCCCCGCCGGCGCGCATGGGTGAGATTCCTTGAAG
TTGAGTATTGGCCGTCCGCTCTACCGAAAGTTACGGGCACCATTCAACCCGGTCCAGCACGGCGGCCGGG
TAACCGACTTGCTGCCCCGAGAATTATGCAGCATTTTTTTGGTGTATGTGGGCCCCAAATGAAGTGCAGG
TCAAACCTTGACAGTGACGACAAATCGTTGGGCGGGTCCAGGGCGAATTTTGCGACAACATGTCGAGGCT
CAGCAGGACCGCTGCAATTGTCTTCTGCACGAAGTGGTTTAAACTATCAGTGTTTGACAGGATATATTGG
CGGGTAAACCTAAGAGAAAAGAGCGTTTATTAGAATAATCGGATATTTAAAAGGGCGTGAAAAGGTTTAT
CCGTTCGTCCATTTGTATGTGCATGCCAACCACAGGGTTCCCCAGATCAGGCGCTGGCTGCTGAACCCCC
AGCCGGAACTGACCCCACAAGGCCCTAGCGTTTGCAATGCACCAGGTCATCATTGACCCAGGCGTGTTCC
ACCAGGCCGCTGCCTCGCAACTCTTCGCAGGCTTCGCCGACCTGCTCGCGCCACTTCTTCACGCGGGTGG
AATCCGATCCGCACATGAGGCGGAAGGTTTCCAGCTTGAGCGGGTACGGCTCCCGGTGCGAGCTGAAATA
GTCGAACATCCGTCGGGCCGTCGGCGACAGCTTGCGGTACTTCTCCCATATGAATTTCGTGTAGTGGTCG
CCAGCAAACAGCACGACGATTTCCTCGTCGATCAGGACCTGGCAACGGGACGTTTTCTTGCCACGGTCCA
GGACGCGGAAGCGGTGCAGCAGCGACACCGATTCCAGGTGCCCAACGCGGTCGGACGTGAAGCCCATCGC
CGTCGCCTGTAGGCGCGACAGGCATTCCTCGGCCTTCGTGTAATACCGGCCATTGATCGACCAGCCCAGG
TCCTGGCAAAGCTCGTAGAACGTGAAGGTGATCGGCTCGCCGATAGGGGTGCGCTTCGCGTACTCCAACA
CCTGCTGCCACACCAGTTCGTCATCGTCGGCCCGCAGCTCGACGCCGGTGTAGGTGATCTTCACGTCCTT
GTTGACGTGGAAAATGACCTTGTTTTGCAGCGCCTCGCGCGGGATTTTCTTGTTGCGCGTGGTGAACAGG
GCAGAGCGGGCCGTGTCGTTTGGCATCGCTCGCATCGTGTCCGGCCACGGCGCAATATCGAACAAGGAAA
GCTGCATTTCCTTGATCTGCTGCTTCGTGTGTTTCAGCAACGCGGCCTGCTTGGCCTCGCTGACCTGTTT
TGCCAGGTCCTCGCCGGCGGTTTTTCGCTTCTTGGTCGTCATAGTTCCTCGCGTGTCGATGGTCATCGAC
TTCGCCAAACCTGCCGCCTCCTGTTCAAGACGACGCGAACGCTCCACGGCGGCCGATGGCGCGGGCAGGG
CAGGGGGAGCCAGTTGCACGCTGTCGCGCTCGATCTTGGCCGTAGCTTGCTGGACCATCGAGCCGACGGA
CTGGAAGGTTTCGCGGGGCGCACGCATGACGGTGCGGCTTGCGATGGTTTCGGCATCCTCGGCGGAAAAC
CCCGCGTCGATCAGTTCTTGCCTGTATGCCTTCCGGTCAAACGTCCGATTCATTCACCCTCCTTGCGGGA
TTGCCCCGACTCACGCCGGGGCAATGTGCCCTTATTCCTGATTTGACCCGCCTGGTGCCTTGGTGTCCAG
ATAATCCACCTTATCGGCAATGAAGTCGGTCCCGTAGACCGTCTGGCCGTCCTTCTCGTACTTGGTATTC
CGAATCTTGCCCTGCACGAATACCAGCGACCCCTTGCCCAAATACTTGCCGTGGGCCTCGGCCTGAGAGC
CAAAACACTTGATGCGGAAGAAGTCGGTGCGCTCCTGCTTGTCGCCGGCATCGTTGCGCCACATCTAGGA
TCTGCCAGGAACCGTAAAAAGGCCGCGTTGCTGGCGTTTTTCCATAGGCTCCGCCCCCCTGACGAGCATC
ACAAAAATCGACGCTCAAGTCAGAGGTGGCGAAACCCGACAGGACTATAAAGATACCAGGCGTTTCCCCC
TGGAAGCTCCCTCGTGCGCTCTCCTGTTCCGACCCTGCCGCTTACCGGATACCTGTCCGCCTTTCTCCCT
TCGGGAAGCGTGGCGCTTTCTCATAGCTCACGCTGTAGGTATCTCAGTTCGGTGTAGGTCGTTCGCTCCA
AGCTGGGCTGTGTGCACGAACCCCCCGTTCAGCCCGACCGCTGCGCCTTATCCGGTAACTATCGTCTTGA
GTCCAACCCGGTAAGACACGACTTATCGCCACTGGCAGCAGCCACTGGTAACAGGATTAGCAGAGCGAGG
TATGTAGGCGGTGCTACAGAGTTCTTGAAGTGGTGGCCTAACTACGGCTACACTAGAAGAACAGTATTTG
GTATCTGCGCTCTGCTGAAGCCAGTTACCTTCGGAAAAAGAGTTGGTAGCTCTTGATCCGGCAAACAAAC
CACCGCTGGTAGCGGTGGTTTTTTTGTTTGCAAGCAGCAGATTACGCGCAGAAAAAAAGGATCTCAAGAA
GATCCTTTGATCTTTTCTACGGGGTCTGACGCTCAGTGGAACGAAAACTCACGTTAAGGGATTTTGGTCA
TGAGATTATCAAAAAGGATCTTCACCTAGATCCTTTTAAATTAAAAATGAAGTTTTAAATCAATCTAAAG
TATATATGAGTAAACTTGGTCTGACAGTTACCAATGCTTAATCAGTGAGGCACCTATCTCAGCGATCTGT
CTATTTCGTTCATCCATAGTTGCCTGACTCCCCGTCGTGTAGATAACTACGATACGGGAGGGCTTACCAT
CTGGCCCCAGTGCTGCAATGATACCGCGAGAACCACGCTCACCGGCTCCAGATTTATCAGCAATAAACCA
GCCAGCCGGAAGGGCCGAGCGCAGAAGTGGTCCTGCAACTTTATCCGCCTCCATCCAGTCTATTAATTGT
TGCCGGGAAGCTAGAGTAAGTAGTTCGCCAGTTAATAGTTTGCGCAACGTTGTTGCCATTGCTACAGGCA
TCGTGGTGTCACGCTCGTCGTTTGGTATGGCTTCATTCAGCTCCGGTTCCCAACGATCAAGGCGAGTTAC
ATGATCCCCCATGTTGTGCAAAAAAGCGGTTAGCTCCTTCGGTCCTCCGATCGTTGTCAGAAGTAAGTTG
GCCGCAGTGTTATCACTCATGGTTATGGCAGCACTGCATAATTCTCTTACTGTCATGCCATCCGTAAGAT
GCTTTTCTGTGACTGGTGAGTACTCAACCAAGTCATTCTGAGAATAGTGTATGCGGCGACCGAGTTGCTC
TTGCCCGGCGTCAATACGGGATAATACCGCGCCACATAGCAGAACTTTAAAAGTGCTCATCATTGGAAAA
CGTTCTTCGGGGCGAAAACTCTCAAGGATCTTACCGCTGTTGAGATCCAGTTCGATGTAACCCACTCGTG
CACCCAACTGATCTTCAGCATCTTTTACTTTCACCAGCGTTTCTGGGTGAGCAAAAACAGGAAGGCAAAA
TGCCGCAAAAAAGGGAATAAGGGCGACACGGAAATGTTGAATACTCATACTCTTCCTTTTTCAATATTAT
TGAAGCATTTATCAAGGTTATTGTCTCATGAGCGGATACATATTTGAATGTATTTAGAAAAATAAACAAA
TAGGGGTTCCGCGCACGAATTGGCCAGCGCTGCCATTTTTGGGGTGAGGCCGTTCGCGGCCGAGGGGCGC
AGCCCCTGGGGGGATGGGAGGCCCGCGTT
Features (pLannotate 1.2.2; 12 found; start..end, strand, type, name):
      1..632     -  rep_origin     oriV: incP origin of replication
    724..748     +  misc_feature   LB T-DNA repeat: left border repeat from nopaline C58 T-DNA
    995..1050    +  misc_feature   TMV Ω: translational enhancer from the tobacco mosaic virus 5'-leader sequence (Gallie et al., 1988)
   1052..2701    +  CDS            luciferase: firefly luciferase; luc+; enhanced luc+ version of the luciferase gene
   2799..3506    +  terminator     OCS terminator: octopine synthase terminator
   3555..3579    +  misc_feature   RB T-DNA repeat: right border repeat from nopaline C58 T-DNA
   3691..3711    -  CDS            TetR (fragment): tetracycline resistance regulatory protein; tetR
   3738..4883    -  CDS            trfA: TRFA_ECOLX - Experimental evidence at protein level: Swiss-Prot protein existence level 1. Also involved in plasmid copy number control, promoting intermolecular coupling of protein bound iterons at oriV, which inhibits replication initiation. From Escherichia coli.
   5219..5807    -  rep_origin     ori: high-copy-number ColE1/pMB1/pBR322/pUC origin of replication
   5978..6838    -  CDS            AmpR: β-lactamase; bla; confers resistance to ampicillin, carbenicillin, and related antibiotics
   6839..6943    -  promoter       AmpR promoter: bla
   6960..7029    -  rep_origin     oriV (fragment): incP origin of replication
