[The description below was written by a language model from this plasmid's Addgene catalogue record and pLannotate feature annotations shown in this document.]
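Description:
pEPYC1CB0437 is a MoClo Level 1 synthetic-biology plasmid built in the pICH47732 acceptor backbone, a binary-type vector of about 7 kb. It carries two replication systems: a high-copy ColE1/pUC-type origin for propagation in E. coli, and the broad-host-range incP oriV together with the trfA replication initiator gene, which supports maintenance in other Gram-negative hosts such as Agrobacterium. Bacterial selection is by ampicillin through a β-lactamase gene driven by its native bla promoter. A short tetR fragment annotated near trfA is a backbone remnant rather than a functional element.

The payload sits between nopaline C58 left and right T-DNA border repeats, so the cassette can be transferred into plant cells. It is a single transcription unit assembled by BsaI Golden Gate cloning, with both BsaI sites destroyed in the process. According to the record, the unit consists of the minimal synthetic plant promoter MinSyn_018, the tobacco mosaic virus Ω 5′ leader as a translational enhancer, the firefly luciferase (luc+) coding sequence with a Flag tag, and the octopine synthase terminator. The automated feature table does not annotate the synthetic promoter or the Flag tag. The unannotated region between the left border and the Ω leader is where the promoter would be expected, and the gap between the luciferase coding sequence and the terminator could accommodate the tag.

The construct serves as a luciferase reporter for measuring the activity of this rationally designed minimal promoter in plants. As a Level 1 module, it can also be combined with other transcription units in higher-level MoClo assemblies.
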