Addgene plasmid #154696: pEPYC1CB0437
Purpose: MoClo Level 1 luciferase reporter
Depositing lab: Nicola Patron. Depositing organization: Earlham Institute. Publication: Rational design of minimal synthetic promoters for plants. Cai YM, Kallam K, Tidd H, Gendarini G, Salzman A, Patron NJ. Nucleic Acids Res. 2020 Aug 28. pii: 5897334. doi: 10.1093/nar/gkaa682. PubMed 32856047.
Backbone
  Vector backbone: pICH47732
  Vector type: Synthetic Biology
Growth in bacteria
  Bacterial resistance: Ampicillin, 100 μg/mL
  Growth temperature: 37°C
  Growth strain: NEB Stable
  Copy number: High Copy
Gene/Insert
  Gene/Insert name: MinSyn_018 Firefly luciferase expression cassette [MinSyn_018::TMV::LucF::Flag::ocsT]
  Species: Synthetic
  Cloning method: Restriction Enzyme; 5′ cloning site BsaI (destroyed during cloning); 3′ cloning site BsaI (destroyed during cloning)
Terms and licenses: Academic/Nonprofit Terms; Industry Terms: Not Available to Industry
Depositor comments: Please visit https://www.biorxiv.org/content/10.1101/2020.05.14.095406v1 for bioRxiv preprint.
How to cite: pEPYC1CB0437 was a gift from Nicola Patron (Addgene plasmid # 154696 ; http://n2t.net/addgene:154696 ; RRID:Addgene_154696)
